>Addgene plasmid #114913 | XIP1/CEPR1 X056_pECIA14 | depositor partial sequence | sequence record 216614 | insert
CAATGTAATCATCTCAGTGCACTAAGGGGGGATCCGATCTCAATATGAAGTTATGCATATTACTGGCCGT
CGTGGCCTTTGTTGGCCTCTCGCTCGGGAGTTCGAACCAACAACCTCAATTCTTCAAACTTATGAAGAAC
TCTCTCTTCGGCGACGCTTTGTCCACTTGGAATGTCTATGACGTTGGTACCAACTACTGTAACTTCACCG
GCGTAAGATGTGACGGTCAAGGGCTAGTCACCGATCTTGATCTTTCCGGTTTGTCACTCTCCGGGATTTT
CCCTGATGGGGTTTGCTCTTACTTCCCAAACCTCCGTGTACTTCGTCTCTCTCACAACCATCTCAACAAA
AGTAGCAGCTTCCTCAACACCATCCCTAATTGTTCTCTGCTTCGAGACCTAAACATGAGCTCTGTATATC
TCAAAGGAACTCTCCCTGATTTCTCACAGATGAAATCTTTAAGAGTCATCGACATGTCTTGGAACCACTT
CACCGGTAGCTTCCCTCTCTCTATCTTCAATCTCACTGACTTAGAGTATCTCAATTTCAATGAGAATCCA
GAGCTTGATCTATGGACTCTACCGGATTCTGTCTCTAAGCTGACAAAGCTCACACACATGCTCTTGATGA
CGTGTATGCTCCATGGTAATATCCCAAGATCCATTGGGAACTTGACTTCTCTTGTTGATCTTGAACTTAG
CGGAAACTTCCTCTCCGGTGAGATTCCAAAAGAAATAGGGAACCTTTCCAACCTAAGGCAGCTTGAGCTT
TACTATAACTATCACTTAACCGGGAGTATACCGGAGGAAATCGGTAATCTCAAGAATCTTACGGATATCG
ATATCTCGGTAAGTAGGTTAACCGGAAGCATACCGGATTCAATCTGCAGTCTACCAAACCTCCGAGTGCT
TCAGCTCTACAACAACAGCTTAACAGGTGAGATTCCTAAGTCACTTGGCAATTCAAAAACCTTTGAGATC
TTGTCTCTTCTACGACACTACTTAACGGTGAACTCCCGCCAAATCTCGGTTCTTCTCGCTATGATCGCCT
CTTGATGTCTTCCGAAAACGCTTTCTGGTCTCTTCGGCTCCACGTTGCAAATCGTAGCTTTTGTTACTTT
CTTGAACTACAAAGTCGTCACTGATCGATCCTAGAACTATGGGAGCTGCAAGATCTCTATACGTTCATTT
TGCCGACTAC
