[The description below was written by a language model from this plasmid's Addgene catalogue record.]
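Description:
XIP1/CEPR1 X056_pECIA14 is an insect-cell expression plasmid built on the pECIA14 backbone and designed for secreted protein production in Drosophila cell culture. It is propagated in E. coli as a high-copy plasmid under ampicillin selection. The record does not include a feature table, so the origin of replication, the secretion signal and the polyadenylation elements are not itemised, and no selection marker for insect cells is stated.

The insert is the extracellular domain of the Arabidopsis thaliana leucine-rich repeat receptor kinase XIP1/CEPR1 (locus AT5G49660), introduced by ligation-independent cloning. Expression is driven by the metallothionein promoter, which is induced by adding copper sulfate to the culture. The ectodomain is fused at its C-terminus to a series of modules: the pentameric coiled-coil helix from rat COMP, human placental alkaline phosphatase, a Flag epitope and a hexahistidine tag. The COMP helix assembles the fusion into pentamers, raising avidity so that weak, transient ectodomain contacts become detectable. Alkaline phosphatase provides an enzymatic readout of binding, and the Flag and His tags allow detection and capture or purification.

This plasmid is the "prey" half of a matched pair and is meant to be used with the corresponding bait vector, XIP1/CEPR1 X056_pECIA2, which carries the same ectodomain. It belongs to a collection made to map extracellular interactions among Arabidopsis LRR receptor kinases, in which secreted prey proteins are tested against bait ectodomains and binding is scored through the phosphatase reporter.
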