Addgene plasmid #114913: XIP1/CEPR1 X056_pECIA14
Purpose: Prey vector XIP1/CEPR1 X056_pECIA14 should be used with bait vector XIP1/CEPR1 X056_pECIA2.
Depositing lab: Youssef Belkhadir. Depositing organization: Gregor Mendel Institute of Molecular Plant Biology. Publication: An extracellular network of Arabidopsis leucine-rich repeat receptor kinases. Smakowska-Luzan E, Mott GA, Parys K, Stegmann M, Howton TC, Layeghifard M, Neuhold J, Lehner A, Kong J, Grunwald K, Weinberger N, Satbhai SB, Mayer D, Busch W, Madalinski M, Stolt-Bergner P, Provart NJ, Mukhtar MS, Zipfel C, Desveaux D, Guttman DS, Belkhadir Y. Nature. 2018 Jan 18;553(7688):342-346. doi: 10.1038/nature25184. Epub 2018 Jan 10. PubMed 29320478.
Backbone
  Vector backbone: pECIA14
  Backbone manufacturer: Chris Garcia (Addgene plasmid # 47051)
  Vector type: Insect Expression
Growth in bacteria
  Bacterial resistance: Ampicillin, 100 μg/mL
  Growth temperature: 37°C
  Growth strain: DH5alpha
  Copy number: High Copy
Gene/Insert
  Gene/Insert name: AT5G49660
  Species: A. thaliana (mustard weed)
  Promoter: Metallothionein (Copper-Inducible)
  Cloning method: Ligation Independent Cloning
Terms and licenses: Academic/Nonprofit Terms; Industry Terms: Not Available to Industry
Depositor comments: Plasmid for secreted expression in Drosophila cell culture by induction via CuSO4. Insert is an extracellular domain of indicated LRR-RK, C-terminally tagged with Pentameric rat COMP helix, Alkaline Phosphatase (human, placental), Flag, and hexahistidine tags. Insert Protein Sequence: SSNQQPQFFKLMKNSLFGDALSTWNVYDVGTNYCNFTGVRCDGQGLVTDLDLSGLSLSGIFPDGVCSYFPNLRVLRLSHNHLNKSSSFLNTIPNCSLLRDLNMSSVYLKGTLPDFSQMKSLRVIDMSWNHFTGSFPLSIFNLTDLEYLNFNENPELDLWTLPDSVSKLTKLTHMLLMTCMLHGNIPRSIGNLTSLVDLELSGNFLSGEIPKEIGNLSNLRQLELYYNYHLTGSIPEEIGNLKNLTDIDISVSRLTGSIPDSICSLPNLRVLQLYNNSLTGEIPKSLGNSKTLKILSLYDNYLTGELPPNLGSSSPMIALDVSENRLSGPLPAHVCKSGKLLYFLVLQNRFTGSIPETYGSCKTLIRFRVASNRLVGTIPQGVMSLPHVSIIDLAYNSLSGPIPNAIGNAWNLSELFMQSNRISGVIPHELSHSTNLVKLDLSNNQLSGPIPSEVGRLRKLNLLVLQGNHLDSSIPDSLSNLKSLNVLDLSSNLLTGRIPENLSELLPTSINFSSNRLSGPIPVSLIRGGLVESFSDNPNLCIPPTAGSSDLKFPMCQEPHGKKKLS
How to cite: XIP1/CEPR1 X056_pECIA14 was a gift from Youssef Belkhadir (Addgene plasmid # 114913)
